Addgene plasmid #75634: NEK10 gRNA (BRDN0001149193)
Purpose: 3rd generation lentiviral gRNA plasmid targeting human NEK10
Depositing lab: John Doench & David Root. Depositing organization: Broad Institute. Publication: Optimized sgRNA design to maximize activity and minimize off-target effects of CRISPR-Cas9. Doench JG, Fusi N, Sullender M, Hegde M, Vaimberg EW, Donovan KF, Smith I, Tothova Z, Wilen C, Orchard R, Virgin HW, Listgarten J, Root DE. Nat Biotechnol. 2016 Jan 18. doi: 10.1038/nbt.3437. PubMed 26780180.
Backbone
  Vector backbone: lentiGuide-Puro
  Backbone manufacturer: Zhang Lab (Addgene plasmid # 52963)
  Vector type: Mammalian Expression, Lentiviral, CRISPR
  Selectable markers: Puromycin
Growth in bacteria
  Bacterial resistance: Ampicillin, 100 μg/mL
  Growth temperature: 37°C
  Growth strain: DH5alpha
  Copy number: High Copy
Gene/Insert
  Gene/Insert name: NEK10 (alt names: NEK10; NM_001031741.3)
  gRNA/shRNA sequence: AAGACAATCCCAAACAAGGT
  Species: H. sapiens (human)
  Entrez Gene: NEK10 (a.k.a. CILD44)
  Promoter: hU6
  Cloning method: Unknown
  Sequencing primers: 5′ U6-F; 3′ pS2-R
Terms and licenses: Academic/Nonprofit Terms; Industry Terms: Not Available to Industry
Depositor comments: The gRNA was designed to target the following Genbank reference sequence(s): NM_001031741.3,NM_001304384.1,NM_152534.4. Note that this plasmid does NOT contain Cas9. It should be used in conjunction with lentiCas9-Blast (Addgene #52962) or otherwise with cell lines already expressing Cas9. Browse the full kinome gRNA library at http://www.addgene.org/pooled-library/broadgpp-human-kinome/ or visit http://www.broadinstitute.org/rnai/public/ for detailed protocols and information.
How to cite: NEK10 gRNA (BRDN0001149193) was a gift from John Doench & David Root (Addgene plasmid # 75634 ; http://n2t.net/addgene:75634 ; RRID:Addgene_75634)
