[The description below was written by a language model from this plasmid's Addgene catalogue record and pLannotate feature annotations shown in this document.]
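Description:
NEK10 gRNA (BRDN0001149193) is a third-generation lentiviral guide RNA plasmid built on the lentiGuide-Puro backbone and designed to direct Streptococcus pyogenes Cas9 to the human NEK10 kinase gene. It is propagated in E. coli as a high-copy plasmid through a ColE1/pUC-type origin with ampicillin resistance (β-lactamase). The backbone also carries an f1 origin, an SV40 origin and poly(A) signal, and remnants of lac and T7/T3 cloning-vector sequences that play no role in its function.

The lentiviral transfer cassette begins with an RSV promoter fused to a truncated HIV-1 5' LTR, which makes genomic RNA production Tat-independent. This is followed by the Ψ packaging signal with a partial gag sequence and the Rev response element for nuclear export of the unspliced viral RNA. Within this cassette, a human U6 RNA polymerase III promoter drives the NEK10-specific 20-nt spacer joined to the SpCas9 gRNA scaffold. A cPPT/CTS element, which aids nuclear import of the reverse-transcribed genome, lies downstream. A separate EF-1α core promoter with its intron A expresses puromycin N-acetyltransferase for selection of transduced mammalian cells, and a WPRE enhances transcript expression. The cassette ends in a self-inactivating ΔU3 3' LTR.

The plasmid does not encode Cas9, so it must be used with a separate Cas9 vector or in cells that already express the nuclease. The guide was designed against several NEK10 reference transcripts and belongs to a human kinome gRNA collection, so it suits both individual NEK10 knockout experiments and pooled screening.
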