Features (pLannotate 1.2.2; 29 found; start..end, strand, type, name):
     14..80      +  CDS            small t antigen (fragment): SV40 (simian virus 40) small t antigen
    106..317     +  promoter       EF-1α core promoter: core promoter for human elongation factor EF-1α
    318..1256    +  intron         EF-1α intron A: intron upstream of the start codon of human EF-1α
   1278..1877    +  CDS            PuroR (fragment): puromycin N-acetyltransferase; pac from Streptomyces; confers resistance to puromycin
   1893..2481    +  misc_feature   WPRE: woodchuck hepatitis virus posttranscriptional regulatory element
   2532..2551    +  misc_feature   cPPT/CTS (fragment): central polypurine tract and central termination sequence of HIV-1
   2553..2786    +  LTR            3' LTR (ΔU3): self-inactivating 3' long terminal repeat (LTR) from HIV-1
   2864..2985    +  polyA_signal   SV40 poly(A) signal: SV40 polyadenylation signal
   3025..3160    +  rep_origin     SV40 ori: SV40 origin of replication
   3181..3199    -  promoter       T7 promoter: promoter for bacteriophage T7 RNA polymerase
   3207..3362    +  CDS            lacZα (fragment): LacZα fragment of β-galactosidase; lacZ fragment
   3367..3795    +  rep_origin     f1 ori (sequence partly withheld): f1 bacteriophage origin of replication; arrow indicates direction of (+) strand synthesis
   3848..3952    +  promoter       AmpR promoter: bla
   3953..4813    +  CDS            AmpR: β-lactamase; bla; confers resistance to ampicillin, carbenicillin, and related antibiotics
   4984..5572    +  rep_origin     ori: high-copy-number ColE1/pMB1/pBR322/pUC origin of replication
   5755..5847    +  CDS            lacI (fragment): lac repressor; lacI; The lac repressor binds to the lac operator to inhibit transcription in E. coli. This inhibition can be relieved by adding lactose or isopropyl-β-D-thiogalactopyranoside (IPTG).
   5860..5881    +  protein_bind   CAP binding site: CAP binding activates transcription in the presence of cAMP. E. coli catabolite activator protein
   5896..5926    +  promoter       lac promoter: promoter for the E. coli lac operon
   5934..5950    +  protein_bind   lac operator: The lac repressor binds to the lac operator to inhibit transcription in E. coli. This inhibition can be relieved by adding lactose or isopropyl-β-D-thiogalactopyranoside (IPTG). lac repressor encoded by lacI
   5995..6013    +  promoter       T3 promoter: promoter for bacteriophage T3 RNA polymerase
   6041..6267    +  promoter       RSV promoter: Rous sarcoma virus enhancer/promoter
   6268..6448    +  LTR            5' LTR (truncated): truncated 5' long terminal repeat (LTR) from HIV-1
   6495..6620    +  misc_feature   HIV-1 Ψ: packaging signal of human immunodeficiency virus type 1
   6604..6967    +  CDS            HIV-1 gag (fragment): gag protein from human immunodeficiency virus 1; gag
   7113..7346    +  misc_feature   RRE: The Rev response element (RRE) of HIV-1 allows for Rev-dependent mRNA export from the nucleus to the cytoplasm.
   7723..7749    +  CDS            Rev (fragment): human immunodeficiency virus 1 (HIV-1) Rev protein; rev; enhances nuclear export of unspliced and incompletely spliced viral mRNAs
   7753..7993    +  promoter       U6 promoter: RNA polymerase III promoter for human U6 snRNA
   8023..8098    +  misc_RNA       gRNA scaffold: guide RNA scaffold for the Streptococcus pyogenes CRISPR/Cas9 system
   8154..8271    +  misc_feature   cPPT/CTS: central polypurine tract and central termination sequence of HIV-1
>Addgene plasmid #75634 | NEK10 gRNA (BRDN0001149193) | addgene full sequence | sequence record 184262 | Addgene Assembled Sequence
CCCGGGTGCAAAGATGGATAAAGTTTTAAACAGAGAGGAATCTTTGCAGCTAATGGACCTTCTAGGTCTT
GAAAGGAGTGGGAATTGGCTCCGGTGCCCGTCAGTGGGCAGAGCGCACATCGCCCACAGTCCCCGAGAAG
TTGGGGGGAGGGGTCGGCAATTGATCCGGTGCCTAGAGAAGGTGGCGCGGGGTAAACTGGGAAAGTGATG
TCGTGTACTGGCTCCGCCTTTTTCCCGAGGGTGGGGGAGAACCGTATATAAGTGCAGTAGTCGCCGTGAA
CGTTCTTTTTCGCAACGGGTTTGCCGCCAGAACACAGGTAAGTGCCGTGTGTGGTTCCCGCGGGCCTGGC
CTCTTTACGGGTTATGGCCCTTGCGTGCCTTGAATTACTTCCACCTGGCTGCAGTACGTGATTCTTGATC
CCGAGCTTCGGGTTGGAAGTGGGTGGGAGAGTTCGAGGCCTTGCGCTTAAGGAGCCCCTTCGCCTCGTGC
TTGAGTTGAGGCCTGGCCTGGGCGCTGGGGCCGCCGCGTGCGAATCTGGTGGCACCTTCGCGCCTGTCTC
GCTGCTTTCGATAAGTCTCTAGCCATTTAAAATTTTTGATGACCTGCTGCGACGCTTTTTTTCTGGCAAG
ATAGTCTTGTAAATGCGGGCCAAGATCTGCACACTGGTATTTCGGTTTTTGGGGCCGCGGGCGGCGACGG
GGCCCGTGCGTCCCAGCGCACATGTTCGGCGAGGCGGGGCCTGCGAGCGCGGCCACCGAGAATCGGACGG
GGGTAGTCTCAAGCTGGCCGGCCTGCTCTGGTGCCTGGCCTCGCGCCGCCGTGTATCGCCCCGCCCTGGG
CGGCAAGGCTGGCCCGGTCGGCACCAGTTGCGTGAGCGGAAAGATGGCCGCTTCCCGGCCCTGCTGCAGG
GAGCTCAAAATGGAGGACGCGGCGCTCGGGAGAGCGGGCGGGTGAGTCACCCACACAAAGGAAAAGGGCC
TTTCCGTCCTCAGCCGTCGCTTCATGTGACTCCACGGAGTACCGGGCGCCGTCCAGGCACCTCGATTAGT
TCTCGAGCTTTTGGAGTACGTCGTCTTTAGGTTGGGGGGAGGGGTTTTATGCGATGGAGTTTCCCCACAC
TGAGTGGGTGGAGACTGAAGTTAGGCCAGCTTGGCACTTGATGTAATTCTCCTTGGAATTTGCCCTTTTT
GAGTTTGGATCTTGGTTCATTCTCAAGCCTCAGACAGTGGTTCAAAGTTTTTTTCTTCCATTTCAGGTGT
CGTGACGTACGGCCACCATGACCGAGTACAAGCCCACGGTGCGCCTCGCCACCCGCGACGACGTCCCCAG
GGCCGTACGCACCCTCGCCGCCGCGTTCGCCGACTACCCCGCCACGCGCCACACCGTCGATCCGGACCGC
CACATCGAGCGGGTCACCGAGCTGCAAGAACTCTTCCTCACGCGCGTCGGGCTCGACATCGGCAAGGTGT
GGGTCGCGGACGACGGCGCCGCCGTGGCGGTCTGGACCACGCCGGAGAGCGTCGAAGCGGGGGCGGTGTT
CGCCGAGATCGGCCCGCGCATGGCCGAGTTGAGCGGTTCCCGGCTGGCCGCGCAGCAACAGATGGAAGGC
CTCCTGGCGCCGCACCGGCCCAAGGAGCCCGCGTGGTTCCTGGCCACCGTCGGAGTCTCGCCCGACCACC
AGGGCAAGGGTCTGGGCAGCGCCGTCGTGCTCCCCGGAGTGGAGGCGGCCGAGCGCGCCGGGGTGCCCGC
CTTCCTGGAGACCTCCGCGCCCCGCAACCTCCCCTTCTACGAGCGGCTCGGCTTCACCGTCACCGCCGAC
GTCGAGGTGCCCGAAGGACCGCGCACCTGGTGCATGACCCGCAAGCCCGGTGCCTGAACGCGTTAAGTCG
ACAATCAACCTCTGGATTACAAAATTTGTGAAAGATTGACTGGTATTCTTAACTATGTTGCTCCTTTTAC
GCTATGTGGATACGCTGCTTTAATGCCTTTGTATCATGCTATTGCTTCCCGTATGGCTTTCATTTTCTCC
TCCTTGTATAAATCCTGGTTGCTGTCTCTTTATGAGGAGTTGTGGCCCGTTGTCAGGCAACGTGGCGTGG
TGTGCACTGTGTTTGCTGACGCAACCCCCACTGGTTGGGGCATTGCCACCACCTGTCAGCTCCTTTCCGG
GACTTTCGCTTTCCCCCTCCCTATTGCCACGGCGGAACTCATCGCCGCCTGCCTTGCCCGCTGCTGGACA
GGGGCTCGGCTGTTGGGCACTGACAATTCCGTGGTGTTGTCGGGGAAATCATCGTCCTTTCCTTGGCTGC
TCGCCTGTGTTGCCACCTGGATTCTGCGCGGGACGTCCTTCTGCTACGTCCCTTCGGCCCTCAATCCAGC
GGACCTTCCTTCCCGCGGCCTGCTGCCGGCTCTGCGGCCTCTTCCGCGTCTTCGCCTTCGCCCTCAGACG
AGTCGGATCTCCCTTTGGGCCGCCTCCCCGCGTCGACTTTAAGACCAATGACTTACAAGGCAGCTGTAGA
TCTTAGCCACTTTTTAAAAGAAAAGGGGGGACTGGAAGGGCTAATTCACTCCCAACGAAGACAAGATCTG
CTTTTTGCTTGTACTGGGTCTCTCTGGTTAGACCAGATCTGAGCCTGGGAGCTCTCTGGCTAACTAGGGA
ACCCACTGCTTAAGCCTCAATAAAGCTTGCCTTGAGTGCTTCAAGTAGTGTGTGCCCGTCTGTTGTGTGA
CTCTGGTAACTAGAGATCCCTCAGACCCTTTTAGTCAGTGTGGAAAATCTCTAGCAGTACGTATAGTAGT
TCATGTCATCTTATTATTCAGTATTTATAACTTGCAAAGAAATGAATATCAGAGAGTGAGAGGAACTTGT
TTATTGCAGCTTATAATGGTTACAAATAAAGCAATAGCATCACAAATTTCACAAATAAAGCATTTTTTTC
ACTGCATTCTAGTTGTGGTTTGTCCAAACTCATCAATGTATCTTATCATGTCTGGCTCTAGCTATCCCGC
CCCTAACTCCGCCCATCCCGCCCCTAACTCCGCCCAGTTCCGCCCATTCTCCGCCCCATGGCTGACTAAT
TTTTTTTATTTATGCAGAGGCCGAGGCCGCCTCGGCCTCTGAGCTATTCCAGAAGTAGTGAGGAGGCTTT
TTTGGAGGCCTAGGGACGTACCCAATTCGCCCTATAGTGAGTCGTATTACGCGCGCTCACTGGCCGTCGT
TTTACAACGTCGTGACTGGGAAAACCCTGGCGTTACCCAACTTAATCGCCTTGCAGCACATCCCCCTTTC
GCCAGCTGGCGTAATAGCGAAGAGGCCCGCACCGATCGCCCTTCCCAACAGTTGCGCAGCCTGAATGGCG
AATGGG
[124 nt withheld, positions 3367-3490]
C
[91 nt withheld, positions 3492-3582]
A
[49 nt withheld, positions 3584-3632]
CCTTTGACGTTGGAGTCCACGTTCTTT
[37 nt withheld, positions 3660-3696]
ACCCTATCTCGGTCTATTCTTTTGATTTATAAGGGATTTTGCCGATTTCGGCCTATTGGTTAAAAAATGA
GCTGATTTAACAAAAATTTAACGCGAATTTTAACAAAATATTAACGCTTACAATTTAGGTGGCACTTTTC
GGGGAAATGTGCGCGGAACCCCTATTTGTTTATTTTTCTAAATACATTCAAATATGTATCCGCTCATGAG
ACAATAACCCTGATAAATGCTTCAATAATATTGAAAAAGGAAGAGTATGAGTATTCAACATTTCCGTGTC
GCCCTTATTCCCTTTTTTGCGGCATTTTGCCTTCCTGTTTTTGCTCACCCAGAAACGCTGGTGAAAGTAA
AAGATGCTGAAGATCAGTTGGGTGCACGAGTGGGTTACATCGAACTGGATCTCAACAGCGGTAAGATCCT
TGAGAGTTTTCGCCCCGAAGAACGTTTTCCAATGATGAGCACTTTTAAAGTTCTGCTATGTGGCGCGGTA
TTATCCCGTATTGACGCCGGGCAAGAGCAACTCGGTCGCCGCATACACTATTCTCAGAATGACTTGGTTG
AGTACTCACCAGTCACAGAAAAGCATCTTACGGATGGCATGACAGTAAGAGAATTATGCAGTGCTGCCAT
AACCATGAGTGATAACACTGCGGCCAACTTACTTCTGACAACGATCGGAGGACCGAAGGAGCTAACCGCT
TTTTTGCACAACATGGGGGATCATGTAACTCGCCTTGATCGTTGGGAACCGGAGCTGAATGAAGCCATAC
CAAACGACGAGCGTGACACCACGATGCCTGTAGCAATGGCAACAACGTTGCGCAAACTATTAACTGGCGA
ACTACTTACTCTAGCTTCCCGGCAACAATTAATAGACTGGATGGAGGCGGATAAAGTTGCAGGACCACTT
CTGCGCTCGGCCCTTCCGGCTGGCTGGTTTATTGCTGATAAATCTGGAGCCGGTGAGCGTGGGTCTCGCG
GTATCATTGCAGCACTGGGGCCAGATGGTAAGCCCTCCCGTATCGTAGTTATCTACACGACGGGGAGTCA
GGCAACTATGGATGAACGAAATAGACAGATCGCTGAGATAGGTGCCTCACTGATTAAGCATTGGTAACTG
TCAGACCAAGTTTACTCATATATACTTTAGATTGATTTAAAACTTCATTTTTAATTTAAAAGGATCTAGG
TGAAGATCCTTTTTGATAATCTCATGACCAAAATCCCTTAACGTGAGTTTTCGTTCCACTGAGCGTCAGA
CCCCGTAGAAAAGATCAAAGGATCTTCTTGAGATCCTTTTTTTCTGCGCGTAATCTGCTGCTTGCAAACA
AAAAAACCACCGCTACCAGCGGTGGTTTGTTTGCCGGATCAAGAGCTACCAACTCTTTTTCCGAAGGTAA
CTGGCTTCAGCAGAGCGCAGATACCAAATACTGTTCTTCTAGTGTAGCCGTAGTTAGGCCACCACTTCAA
GAACTCTGTAGCACCGCCTACATACCTCGCTCTGCTAATCCTGTTACCAGTGGCTGCTGCCAGTGGCGAT
AAGTCGTGTCTTACCGGGTTGGACTCAAGACGATAGTTACCGGATAAGGCGCAGCGGTCGGGCTGAACGG
GGGGTTCGTGCACACAGCCCAGCTTGGAGCGAACGACCTACACCGAACTGAGATACCTACAGCGTGAGCT
ATGAGAAAGCGCCACGCTTCCCGAAGGGAGAAAGGCGGACAGGTATCCGGTAAGCGGCAGGGTCGGAACA
GGAGAGCGCACGAGGGAGCTTCCAGGGGGAAACGCCTGGTATCTTTATAGTCCTGTCGGGTTTCGCCACC
TCTGACTTGAGCGTCGATTTTTGTGATGCTCGTCAGGGGGGCGGAGCCTATGGAAAAACGCCAGCAACGC
GGCCTTTTTACGGTTCCTGGCCTTTTGCTGGCCTTTTGCTCACATGTTCTTTCCTGCGTTATCCCCTGAT
TCTGTGGATAACCGTATTACCGCCTTTGAGTGAGCTGATACCGCTCGCCGCAGCCGAACGACCGAGCGCA
GCGAGTCAGTGAGCGAGGAAGCGGAAGAGCGCCCAATACGCAAACCGCCTCTCCCCGCGCGTTGGCCGAT
TCATTAATGCAGCTGGCACGACAGGTTTCCCGACTGGAAAGCGGGCAGTGAGCGCAACGCAATTAATGTG
AGTTAGCTCACTCATTAGGCACCCCAGGCTTTACACTTTATGCTTCCGGCTCGTATGTTGTGTGGAATTG
TGAGCGGATAACAATTTCACACAGGAAACAGCTATGACCATGATTACGCCAAGCGCGCAATTAACCCTCA
CTAAAGGGAACAAAAGCTGGAGCTGCAAGCTTAATGTAGTCTTATGCAATACTCTTGTAGTCTTGCAACA
TGGTAACGATGAGTTAGCAACATGCCTTACAAGGAGAGAAAAAGCACCGTGCATGCCGATTGGTGGAAGT
AAGGTGGTACGATCGTGCCTTATTAGGAAGGCAACAGACGGGTCTGACATGGATTGGACGAACCACTGAA
TTGCCGCATTGCAGAGATATTGTATTTAAGTGCCTAGCTCGATACATAAACGGGTCTCTCTGGTTAGACC
AGATCTGAGCCTGGGAGCTCTCTGGCTAACTAGGGAACCCACTGCTTAAGCCTCAATAAAGCTTGCCTTG
AGTGCTTCAAGTAGTGTGTGCCCGTCTGTTGTGTGACTCTGGTAACTAGAGATCCCTCAGACCCTTTTAG
TCAGTGTGGAAAATCTCTAGCAGTGGCGCCCGAACAGGGACTTGAAAGCGAAAGGGAAACCAGAGGAGCT
CTCTCGACGCAGGACTCGGCTTGCTGAAGCGCGCACGGCAAGAGGCGAGGGGCGGCGACTGGTGAGTACG
CCAAAAATTTTGACTAGCGGAGGCTAGAAGGAGAGAGATGGGTGCGAGAGCGTCAGTATTAAGCGGGGGA
GAATTAGATCGCGATGGGAAAAAATTCGGTTAAGGCCAGGGGGAAAGAAAAAATATAAATTAAAACATAT
AGTATGGGCAAGCAGGGAGCTAGAACGATTCGCAGTTAATCCTGGCCTGTTAGAAACATCAGAAGGCTGT
AGACAAATACTGGGACAGCTACAACCATCCCTTCAGACAGGATCAGAAGAACTTAGATCATTATATAATA
CAGTAGCAACCCTCTATTGTGTGCATCAAAGGATAGAGATAAAAGACACCAAGGAAGCTTTAGACAAGAT
AGAGGAAGAGCAAAACAAAAGTAAGACCACCGCACAGCAAGCGGCCGCTGATCTTCAGACCTGGAGGAGG
AGATATGAGGGACAATTGGAGAAGTGAATTATATAAATATAAAGTAGTAAAAATTGAACCATTAGGAGTA
GCACCCACCAAGGCAAAGAGAAGAGTGGTGCAGAGAGAAAAAAGAGCAGTGGGAATAGGAGCTTTGTTCC
TTGGGTTCTTGGGAGCAGCAGGAAGCACTATGGGCGCAGCGTCAATGACGCTGACGGTACAGGCCAGACA
ATTATTGTCTGGTATAGTGCAGCAGCAGAACAATTTGCTGAGGGCTATTGAGGCGCAACAGCATCTGTTG
CAACTCACAGTCTGGGGCATCAAGCAGCTCCAGGCAAGAATCCTGGCTGTGGAAAGATACCTAAAGGATC
AACAGCTCCTGGGGATTTGGGGTTGCTCTGGAAAACTCATTTGCACCACTGCTGTGCCTTGGAATGCTAG
TTGGAGTAATAAATCTCTGGAACAGATTTGGAATCACACGACCTGGATGGAGTGGGACAGAGAAATTAAC
AATTACACAAGCTTAATACACTCCTTAATTGAAGAATCGCAAAACCAGCAAGAAAAGAATGAACAAGAAT
TATTGGAATTAGATAAATGGGCAAGTTTGTGGAATTGGTTTAACATAACAAATTGGCTGTGGTATATAAA
ATTATTCATAATGATAGTAGGAGGCTTGGTAGGTTTAAGAATAGTTTTTGCTGTACTTTCTATAGTGAAT
AGAGTTAGGCAGGGATATTCACCATTATCGTTTCAGACCCACCTCCCAACCCCGAGGGGACCCAGAGAGG
GCCTATTTCCCATGATTCCTTCATATTTGCATATACGATACAAGGCTGTTAGAGAGATAATTAGAATTAA
TTTGACTGTAAACACAAAGATATTAGTACAAAATACGTGACGTAGAAAGTAATAATTTCTTGGGTAGTTT
GCAGTTTTAAAATTATGTTTTAAAATGGACTATCATATGCTTACCGTAACTTGAAAGTATTTCGATTTCT
TGGCTTTATATATCTTGTGGAAAGGACGAAACACCGAAGACAATCCCAAACAAGGTGTTTTAGAGCTAGA
AATAGCAAGTTAAAATAAGGCTAGTCCGTTATCAACTTGAAAAAGTGGCACCGAGTCGGTGCTTTTTTAA
GCTTGGCGTAACTAGATCTTGAGACAAATGGCAGTATTCATCCACAATTTTAAAAGAAAAGGGGGGATTG
GGGGGTACAGTGCAGGGGAAAGAATAGTAGACATAATAGCAACAGACATACAAACTAAAGAATTACAAAA
ACAAATTACAAAAATTCAAAATTTTCGGGTTTATTACAGGGACAGCAGAGATCCACTTTGGCGCCGGCTC
GAGGGGG
