>Addgene plasmid #75634 | NEK10 gRNA (BRDN0001149193) | depositor partial sequence | sequence record 143094 | Target Sequence
AAGACAATCCCAAACAAGGT
