>Addgene plasmid #75634 | NEK10 gRNA (BRDN0001149193) | addgene partial sequence | sequence record 184261 | hU6-F
GAAAGTAATAATTTCTTGGGTAGTTTGCAGTTTTAAAATTATGTTTTAAAATGGACTATCATATGCTTAC
CGTAACTTGAAAGTATTTCGATTTCTTGGCTTTATATATCTTGTGGAAAGGACGAAACACCGAAGACAAT
CCCAAACAAGGTGTTTTAGAGCTAGAAATAGCAAGTTAAAATAAGGCTAGTCCGTTATCAACTTGAAAAA
GTGGCACCGAGTCGGTGCTTTTTTAAGCTTGGCGTAACTAGATCTTGAGACAAATGGCAGTATTCATCCA
CAATTTTAAAAGAAAAGGGGGGATTGGGGGGTACAGTGCAGGGGAAAGAATAGTAGACATAATAGCAACA
GACATACAAACTAAAGAATTACAAAAACAAATTACAAAAATTCAAAATTTTCGGGTTTATTACAGGGACA
GCAGAGATCCACTTTGGCGCCGGCTCGAGGGGGCCCGGGTGCAAAGATGGATAAAGTTTTAAACAGAGAG
GAATCTTTGCAGCTAATGGACCTTCTAGGTCTTGAAAGGAGTGGGAATTGGCTCCGGTGCCCGTCAGTGG
GCAGAGCGCA
